Addgene plasmid #186828: pCAGGS-FLAG-CaMKIIG
Purpose: Expresses FLAG-CaMKIIG in mammalian cells
Depositing lab: Hung-Chun Chang. Publication: ISX-9 potentiates CaMKIIdelta-mediated BMAL1 activation to enhance circadian amplitude. Li H, Ou J, Li Y, Xu N, Li Q, Wu P, Peng C, Tang YC, Chang HC. Commun Biol. 2022 Jul 28;5(1):750. doi: 10.1038/s42003-022-03725-x. PubMed 35902736.
Backbone
  Vector backbone: pCAGGS
  Total vector size (bp): 6326
  Vector type: Mammalian Expression
Growth in bacteria
  Bacterial resistance: Ampicillin, 100 μg/mL
  Growth temperature: 37°C
  Growth strain: DH5alpha
  Copy number: High Copy
Gene/Insert
  Gene/Insert name: Camk2g
  Species: M. musculus (mouse)
  Insert size (bp): 1485
  Entrez Gene: Camk2g (a.k.a. Camkg)
  Tag / fusion protein: FLAG (N terminal on backbone)
Terms and licenses: Academic/Nonprofit Terms; Industry Terms: Not Available to Industry
How to cite: pCAGGS-FLAG-CaMKIIG was a gift from Hung-Chun Chang (Addgene plasmid # 186828 ; http://n2t.net/addgene:186828 ; RRID:Addgene_186828)
