[The description below was written by a language model from this plasmid's Addgene catalogue record and pLannotate feature annotations shown in this document.]
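Description:
pCAGGS-FLAG-CaMKIIG is a mammalian expression plasmid built on the pCAGGS backbone, about 6.3 kb in total, that drives production of an N-terminally FLAG-tagged mouse calcium/calmodulin-dependent protein kinase II gamma (Camk2g). It is maintained in E. coli as a high-copy plasmid through a ColE1/pUC-type origin and is selected with ampicillin via the β-lactamase gene and its native promoter.

The expression cassette follows the usual CAG arrangement. A human cytomegalovirus immediate-early enhancer sits upstream of a chimeric chicken β-actin/rabbit β-globin intron. The chicken β-actin promoter normally lies between these two elements, but the annotation does not call it separately. Downstream comes a short FLAG-coding segment of 24 nt, which the annotation tool matched as a fragment of 3xFLAG; its length is consistent with a single epitope. This is followed closely by the roughly 1.5 kb Camk2g open reading frame. The tool matched that frame to the rat orthologue, whereas the catalogue entry gives the species as mouse. Short β-globin-derived fragments flank the insert as remnants of the backbone's cloning region, and a rabbit β-globin polyadenylation signal terminates the transcript.

The backbone also carries an SV40 origin of replication, which allows episomal amplification in cells expressing SV40 large T antigen, along with an SV40 poly(A) signal and leftover lac promoter/operator and lacI fragments. No mammalian selection marker is annotated, so the plasmid suits transient transfection. The tagged kinase can be detected or immunoprecipitated through FLAG. The associated study concerns CaMKII-mediated activation of BMAL1 and circadian amplitude.
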