Features (pLannotate 1.2.2; 18 found; start..end, strand, type, name):
      5..384     +  enhancer       CMV enhancer: human cytomegalovirus immediate early enhancer
    662..1678    +  intron         chimeric intron: chimera between introns from chicken β-actin and rabbit β-globin
   1676..1735    +  CDS            HBB (fragment): HBB_LEPEU - Experimental evidence at protein level: Swiss-Prot protein existence level 1. Involved in oxygen transport from the lung to the various peripheral tissues. From Lepus europaeus (European hare).
   1739..1762    +  CDS            3xFLAG (fragment): three tandem FLAG® epitope tags
   1772..3253    +  CDS            Camk2g (fragment): KCC2G_RAT - Experimental evidence at protein level: Swiss-Prot protein existence level 1. Calcium/calmodulin-dependent protein kinase that functions autonomously after Ca(2+)/calmodulin-binding and autophosphorylation, and is involved in sarcoplasmic reticulum Ca(2+) transport in skeletal muscle and may function in dendritic spine and synapse formation and neuronal plasticity. In slow-twitch muscles, is involved in regulation of sarcoplasmic reticulum (SR) Ca(2+) transport and in fast-twitch muscle participates in the control of Ca(2+) release from the SR through phosphorylation of the ryanodi
   3272..3352    +  CDS            HBB (fragment): HBB_PONPY - Experimental evidence at transcript level: Swiss-Prot protein existence level 2. Involved in oxygen transport from the lung to the various peripheral tissues. From Pongo pygmaeus (Bornean orangutan).
   3423..3478    +  polyA_signal   β-globin poly(A) signal: rabbit β-globin polyadenylation signal (Gil and Proudfoot, 1987)
   3863..3879    -  protein_bind   lac operator: The lac repressor binds to the lac operator to inhibit transcription in E. coli. This inhibition can be relieved by adding lactose or isopropyl-β-D-thiogalactopyranoside (IPTG). lac repressor encoded by lacI
   3887..3917    -  promoter       lac promoter: promoter for the E. coli lac operon
   3932..3953    -  protein_bind   CAP binding site: CAP binding activates transcription in the presence of cAMP. E. coli catabolite activator protein
   3966..4005    -  CDS            lacI (fragment): lac repressor; lacI; The lac repressor binds to the lac operator to inhibit transcription in E. coli. This inhibition can be relieved by adding lactose or isopropyl-β-D-thiogalactopyranoside (IPTG).
   4012..4034    +  promoter       SV40 promoter (fragment): SV40 enhancer and early promoter
   4058..4193    +  rep_origin     SV40 ori: SV40 origin of replication
   4213..4347    +  polyA_signal   SV40 poly(A) signal: SV40 polyadenylation signal
   4349..4403    -  CDS            lacI (fragment): lac repressor; lacI; The lac repressor binds to the lac operator to inhibit transcription in E. coli. This inhibition can be relieved by adding lactose or isopropyl-β-D-thiogalactopyranoside (IPTG).
   4586..5174    -  rep_origin     ori: high-copy-number ColE1/pMB1/pBR322/pUC origin of replication
   5345..6205    -  CDS            AmpR: β-lactamase; bla; confers resistance to ampicillin, carbenicillin, and related antibiotics
   6206..6310    -  promoter       AmpR promoter: bla
>Addgene plasmid #186828 | pCAGGS-FLAG-CaMKIIG | addgene full sequence | sequence record 370058 | Addgene NGS Result
GGTCGACATTGATTATTGACTAGTTATTAATAGTAATCAATTACGGGGTCATTAGTTCATAGCCCATATA
TGGAGTTCCGCGTTACATAACTTACGGTAAATGGCCCGCCTGGCTGACCGCCCAACGACCCCCGCCCATT
GACGTCAATAATGACGTATGTTCCCATAGTAACGCCAATAGGGACTTTCCATTGACGTCAATGGGTGGAG
TATTTACGGTAAACTGCCCACTTGGCAGTACATCAAGTGTATCATATGCCAAGTACGCCCCCTATTGACG
TCAATGACGGTAAATGGCCCGCCTGGCATTATGCCCAGTACATGACCTTATGGGACTTTCCTACTTGGCA
GTACATCTACGTATTAGTCATCGCTATTACCATGGTCGAGGTGAGCCCCACGTTCTGCTTCACTCTCCCC
ATCTCCCCCCCCTCCCCACCCCCAATTTTGTATTTATTTATTTTTTAATTATTTTGTGCAGCGATGGGGG
CGGGGGGGGGGGGGGSGCGCGCCRGGSGGGGSGGGGSGGGGSGRGGGGSGGGGSGGGGSGRGGCGGAGAG
GKGCGGCGGCAGCCAATCAGAGCGGCGCGCTCCGAAAGTTTCCTTTTATGGCGAGGCGGCGGCGGCGGCG
GCCCTATAAAAAGCGAAGCGCGCGGCGGGCGGGAGTCGCTGCGCGCTGCCTTCGCCCCGTGCCCCGCTCC
GCCGCCGCCTCGCGCCGCCCGCCCCGGCTCTGACTGACCGCGTTACTCCCACAGGTGAGCGGGCGGGACG
GCCCTTCTCCTCCGGGCTGTAATTAGCGCTTGGTTTAATGACGGCTTGTTTCTTTTCTGTGGCTGCGTGA
AAGCCTTGAGGGGCTCCGGGAGGGCCCTTTGTGCGGGGGGAGCGGCTCGGGGGGTGCGTGCGTGTGTGTG
TGCGTGGGGAGCGCCGCGTGCGGCTCCGCGCTGCCCGGCGGCTGTGAGCGCTGCGGGCGCGGCGCGGGGC
TTTGTGCGCTCCGCAGTGTGCGCGAGGGGAGCGCGGCCGGGGGCGGTGCCCCGCGGTGCGGGGGGGGCTG
CGAGGGGAACAAAGGCTGCGTGCGGGGTGTGTGCGTGGGGGGGTGAGCAGGGGGTGTGGGCGCGTCGGTC
GGGCTGCAACCCCCCCTGCACCCCCCTCCCCGAGTTGCTGAGCACGGCCCGGCTTCGGGTGCGGGGCTCC
GTACGGGGCGTGGCGCGGGGCTCGCCGTGCCGGGCGGGGGGTGGCGGCAGGTGGGGGTGCCGGGCGGGGC
GGGGCCGCCTCGGGCCGGGGRGGGCTCGGGGGAGGGGCGCGGCGGCCCCCGGAGCGCCGGCGGCTGTCGA
GGCGCGGCGAGCCGCAGCCATTGCCTTTTATGGTAATCGTGCGAGAGGGCGCAGGGACTTCCTTTGTCCC
AAATCTGTGCGGAGCCGAAATCTGGGAGGCGCCGCCGCACCCCCTCTAGCGGGCGCGGGGCGAAGCGGTG
CGGCGCCGGCAGGAAGGAAATGGGCGGGGAGGGCCTTCGTGCGTCGCCGCGCCGCCGTCCCCTTCTCCCT
CTCCAGCCTCGGGGCTGTCCGCGGGGGGACGGCTGCCTTCGGGGGGGACGGGGCAGGGCGGGGTTCGGCT
TCTGGCGTGTGACCGGCGGCTCTAGAGCCTCTGCTAACCATGTTCATGCCTTCTTCTTTTTCCTACAGCT
CCTGGGCAACGTGCTGGTTATTGTGCTGTCTCATCATTTTGGCAAAGAATTCACCATGGATTACAAGGAT
GACGACGATAAGTGCGGCCGCGCCACCACCGCCACCTGCACCCGCTTCACCGACGACTACCAGCTTTTCG
AGGAGCTCGGCAAGGGTGCCTTCTCAGTGGTCCGGAGGTGTGTAAAGAAAACATCTACGCAGGAATATGC
TGCAAAAATCATCAATACCAAGAAGTTGTCCGCCCGAGATCATCAGAAACTAGAACGAGAGGCCCGGATA
TGCCGACTTCTGAAACATCCAAACATTGTGCGTCTCCATGACAGTATTTCTGAAGAAGGGTTTCACTACC
TCGTGTTTGACCTTGTTACCGGAGGGGAGTTGTTTGAAGACATTGTGGCCAGAGAGTACTACAGTGAAGC
TGATGCCAGCCACTGTATACATCAGATCCTGGAGAGTGTTAACCACATCCACCAGCATGACATCGTCCAC
CGGGATCTGAAGCCTGAGAACTTGCTGCTGGCGAGTAAATGCAAGGGTGCTGCGGTCAAGCTAGCTGATT
TTGGCCTGGCCATCGAAGTACAGGGAGAGCAGCAGGCTTGGTTTGGTTTTGCCGGCACCCCAGGTTACTT
GTCCCCTGAGGTCTTGAGGAAAGATCCCTATGGAAAACCTGTGGACATCTGGGCCTGCGGGGTCATCCTG
TATATCCTCCTGGTGGGCTACCCTCCCTTCTGGGATGAGGATCAGCACAAGCTGTATCAGCAGATCAAAG
CTGGAGCCTACGATTTCCCATCACCAGAATGGGACACAGTCACTCCTGAAGCTAAGAACTTGATCAACCA
GATGCTGACCATAAACCCTGCAAAGCGCATCACGGCCGACCAGGCTCTCAAGCACCCATGGGTCTGTCAA
CGGTCTACGGTGGCATCCATGATGCATCGCCAAGAGACGGTAGAGTGCTTACGCAAATTCAACGCCCGGA
GAAAACTGAAGGGTGCCATCCTCACAACCATGCTTGTCTCCAGGAACTTTTCAGCTGCCAAAAGCCTATT
GAACAAGAAGTCAGATGGCGGTGTCAAGGAACCACAAACCACCGTGGTACATAATGCTACAGATGGGATC
AAGGGCTCCACAGAGAGCTGTAACACCACTACAGAAGACGAAGATCTCAAAGTGAGAAAACAAGAAATCA
TTAAGATCACAGAACAACTGATCGAAGCCATCAACAATGGGGACTTTGAGGCCTACACGAAGATTTGTGA
CCCGGGCCTCACATCCTTTGAGCCAGAAGCCCTTGGTAACCTCGTGGAAGGAATGGATTTCCATAAGTTT
TACTTTGAGAATCTCCTGTCCAAGAACAGCAAGCCTATCCACACCACCATCCTAAACCCTCACGTCCACG
TGATTGGGGAGGACGCAGCTTGCATCGCCTATATCCGGCTCACTCAGTACATCGACGGGCAGGGTCGGCC
TCGCACCAGTCAGTCAGAGGAGACCCGGGTGTGGCACCGCCGGGATGGCAAGTGGCTCAATGTCCACTAT
CACTGCTCAGGGGCCCCTGCCGCACCGCTACAGTGAACGCGTGAAGGTACCAGGGAATTCACTCCTCAGG
TGCAGGCTGCCTATCAGAAGGTGGTGGCTGGTGTGGCCAATGCCCTGGCTCACAAATACCACTGAGATCT
TTTTCCCTCTGCCAAAAATTATGGGGACATCATGAAGCCCCTTGAGCATCTGACTTCTGGCTAATAAAGG
AAATTTATTTTCATTGCAATAGTGTGTTGGAATTTTTTGTGTCTCTCACTCGGAAGGACATATGGGAGGG
CAAATCATTTAAAACATCAGAATGAGTATTTGGTTTAGAGTTTGGCAACATATGCCCATATGCTGGCTGC
CATGAACAAAGGTTGGCTATAAAGAGGTCATCAGTATATGAAACAGCCCCCTGCTGTCCATTCCTTATTC
CATAGAAAAGCCTTGACTTGAGGTTAGATTTTTTTTATATTTTGTTTTGTGTTATTTTTTTCTTTAACAT
CCCTAAAATTTTCCTTACATGTTTTACTAGCCAGATTTTTCCTCCTCTCCTGACTACTCCCAGTCATAGC
TGTCCCTCTTCTCTTATGGAGATCCCTCGACCTGCAGCCCAAGCTTGGCGTAATCATGGTCATAGCTGTT
TCCTGTGTGAAATTGTTATCCGCTCACAATTCCACACAACATACGAGCCGGAAGCATAAAGTGTAAAGCC
TGGGGTGCCTAATGAGTGAGCTAACTCACATTAATTGCGTTGCGCTCACTGCCCGCTTTCCAGTCGGGAA
ACCTGTCGTGCCAGCGGATCCGCATCTCAATTAGTCAGCAACCATAGTCCCGCCCCTAACTCCGCCCATC
CCGCCCCTAACTCCGCCCAGTTCCGCCCATTCTCCGCCCCATGGCTGACTAATTTTTTTTATTTATGCAG
AGGCCGAGGCCGCCTCGGCCTCTGAGCTATTCCAGAAGTAGTGAGGAGGCTTTTTTGGAGGCCTAGGCTT
TTGCAAAAAGCTAACTTGTTTATTGCAGCTTATAATGGTTACAAATAAAGCAATAGCATCACAAATTTCA
CAAATAAAGCATTTTTTTCACTGCATTCTAGTTGTGGTTTGTCCAAACTCATCAATGTATCTTATCATGT
CTGGATCCGCTGCATTAATGAATCGGCCAACGCGCGGGGAGAGGCGGTTTGCGTATTGGGCGCTCTTCCG
CTTCCTCGCTCACTGACTCGCTGCGCTCGGTCGTTCGGCTGCGGCGAGCGGTATCAGCTCACTCAAAGGC
GGTAATACGGTTATCCACAGAATCAGGGGATAACGCAGGAAAGAACATGTGAGCAAAAGGCCAGCAAAAG
GCCAGGAACCGTAAAAAGGCCGCGTTGCTGGCGTTTTTCCATAGGCTCCGCCCCCCTGACGAGCATCACA
AAAATCGACGCTCAAGTCAGAGGTGGCGAAACCCGACAGGACTATAAAGATACCAGGCGTTTCCCCCTGG
AAGCTCCCTCGTGCGCTCTCCTGTTCCGACCCTGCCGCTTACCGGATACCTGTCCGCCTTTCTCCCTTCG
GGAAGCGTGGCGCTTTCTCATAGCTCACGCTGTAGGTATCTCAGTTCGGTGTAGGTCGTTCGCTCCAAGC
TGGGCTGTGTGCACGAACCCCCCGTTCAGCCCGACCGCTGCGCCTTATCCGGTAACTATCGTCTTGAGTC
CAACCCGGTAAGACACGACTTATCGCCACTGGCAGCAGCCACTGGTAACAGGATTAGCAGAGCGAGGTAT
GTAGGCGGTGCTACAGAGTTCTTGAAGTGGTGGCCTAACTACGGCTACACTAGAAGAACAGTATTTGGTA
TCTGCGCTCTGCTGAAGCCAGTTACCTTCGGAAAAAGAGTTGGTAGCTCTTGATCCGGCAAACAAACCAC
CGCTGGTAGCGGTGGTTTTTTTGTTTGCAAGCAGCAGATTACGCGCAGAAAAAAAGGATCTCAAGAAGAT
CCTTTGATCTTTTCTACGGGGTCTGACGCTCAGTGGAACGAAAACTCACGTTAAGGGATTTTGGTCATGA
GATTATCAAAAAGGATCTTCACCTAGATCCTTTTAAATTAAAAATGAAGTTTTAAATCAATCTAAAGTAT
ATATGAGTAAACTTGGTCTGACAGTTACCAATGCTTAATCAGTGAGGCACCTATCTCAGCGATCTGTCTA
TTTCGTTCATCCATAGTTGCCTGACTCCCCGTCGTGTAGATAACTACGATACGGGAGGGCTTACCATCTG
GCCCCAGTGCTGCAATGATACCGCGAGACCCACGCTCACCGGCTCCAGATTTATCAGCAATAAACCAGCC
AGCCGGAAGGGCCGAGCGCAGAAGTGGTCCTGCAACTTTATCCGCCTCCATCCAGTCTATTAATTGTTGC
CGGGAAGCTAGAGTAAGTAGTTCGCCAGTTAATAGTTTGCGCAACGTTGTTGCCATTGCTACAGGCATCG
TGGTGTCACGCTCGTCGTTTGGTATGGCTTCATTCAGCTCCGGTTCCCAACGATCAAGGCGAGTTACATG
ATCCCCCATGTTGTGCAAAAAAGCGGTTAGCTCCTTCGGTCCTCCGATCGTTGTCAGAAGTAAGTTGGCC
GCAGTGTTATCACTCATGGTTATGGCAGCACTGCATAATTCTCTTACTGTCATGCCATCCGTAAGATGCT
TTTCTGTGACTGGTGAGTACTCAACCAAGTCATTCTGAGAATAGTGTATGCGGCGACCGAGTTGCTCTTG
CCCGGCGTCAATACGGGATAATACCGCGCCACATAGCAGAACTTTAAAAGTGCTCATCATTGGAAAACGT
TCTTCGGGGCGAAAACTCTCAAGGATCTTACCGCTGTTGAGATCCAGTTCGATGTAACCCACTCGTGCAC
CCAACTGATCTTCAGCATCTTTTACTTTCACCAGCGTTTCTGGGTGAGCAAAAACAGGAAGGCAAAATGC
CGCAAAAAAGGGAATAAGGGCGACACGGAAATGTTGAATACTCATACTCTTCCTTTTTCAATATTATTGA
AGCATTTATCAGGGTTATTGTCTCATGAGCGGATACATATTTGAATGTATTTAGAAAAATAAACAAATAG
GGGTTCCGCGCACATTTCCCCGAAAAGTGCCACCTG
